Addgene plasmid #174813: pET41sIII_GST-ALC1-K77R
Purpose: Bacterial expression of inactive ALC1 (K77R disrupts ATP binding)
Depositing lab: Joan Conaway. Depositing organization: Stowers Institute for Medical Research. Publication: Multiple roles for PARP1 in ALC1-dependent nucleosome remodeling. Ooi SK, Sato S, Tomomori-Sato C, Zhang Y, Wen Z, Banks CAS, Washburn MP, Unruh JR, Florens L, Conaway RC, Conaway JW. Proc Natl Acad Sci U S A. 2021 Sep 7;118(36). pii: 2107277118. doi: 10.1073/pnas.2107277118. PubMed 34465625.
Backbone
  Vector backbone: pET41
  Vector type: Bacterial Expression
Growth in bacteria
  Bacterial resistance: Kanamycin, 50 μg/mL
  Growth temperature: 37°C
  Growth strain: DH5alpha
  Copy number: Low Copy
Gene/Insert
  Gene/Insert name: ALC1-K77R
  Species: H. sapiens (human)
  Mutation: K77R
  Entrez Gene: CHD1L (a.k.a. ALC1, CHDL)
  Tag / fusion protein: GST (N terminal on backbone)
  Cloning method: Gibson Cloning
Terms and licenses: Academic/Nonprofit Terms; Industry Terms: Not Available to Industry
Depositor comments: Protein residues 1-897 (a start codon included in-frame) Please note: Plasmid contains R25P and S743C natural variants in ALC1.
How to cite: pET41sIII_GST-ALC1-K77R was a gift from Joan Conaway (Addgene plasmid # 174813 ; http://n2t.net/addgene:174813 ; RRID:Addgene_174813)
