[The description below was written by a language model from this plasmid's Addgene catalogue record and pLannotate feature annotations shown in this document.]
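Description:
pET41sIII_GST-ALC1-K77R is a bacterial expression plasmid built on a pET41 backbone for producing a catalytically inactive form of human ALC1 (the CHD1L gene product, a chromatin remodeling ATPase) in E. coli. It is selected with kanamycin through an aph(3')-Ia resistance gene and replicates from a ColE1/pBR322-type origin. The retained rop gene and bom region are consistent with the low copy number listed in the record. An f1 origin is also present, and the short tetracycline-resistance and AmpR promoter fragments in the annotation are non-functional backbone remnants.

Expression is driven by a T7 promoter followed by a lac operator and the T7 gene 10 ribosome binding site. A plasmid-borne lacI gene supplies repressor, so transcription requires a host that provides T7 RNA polymerase and is induced with IPTG. The open reading frame begins with the backbone's Schistosoma japonicum GST, fused at the N terminus of ALC1 residues 1-897, which were inserted by Gibson cloning with an in-frame start codon included. A His-tag sequence is annotated just downstream of the ALC1 coding region, before the T7 terminator, but the record does not state whether it is translated as part of the fusion. The K77R substitution disrupts ATP binding and so abolishes ATPase activity. The depositor also notes that the insert carries the natural variants R25P and S743C.

GST allows affinity purification of the recombinant protein. The mutant is suited to serve as an ATPase-dead control alongside active ALC1 in biochemical assays, such as the PARP1-dependent nucleosome remodeling studies covered by the associated publication.
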