Features (pLannotate 1.2.2; 20 found; start..end, strand, type, name):
      1..19      +  promoter       T7 promoter: promoter for bacteriophage T7 RNA polymerase
     20..44      +  protein_bind   lac operator: The lac repressor binds to the lac operator to inhibit transcription in E. coli. This inhibition can be relieved by adding lactose or isopropyl-β-D-thiogalactopyranoside (IPTG). lac repressor encoded by lacI
     59..81      +  RBS            RBS: efficient ribosome binding site from bacteriophage T7 gene 10 (Olins and Rangwala, 1989)
     89..742     +  CDS            GST26_SCHJA: Experimental evidence at protein level: Swiss-Prot protein existence level 1. GST isoenzymes appear to play a central role in the parasite detoxification system. Other functions are also suspected including a role in increasing the solubility of haematin in the parasite gut. From Schistosoma japonicum (Blood fluke).
    791..3481    +  CDS            CHD1L: CHD1L_HUMAN - Also known as ALC1 From Homo sapiens (Human).
   3497..3520    +  CDS            9xHis (fragment): 9xHis affinity tag
   3546..3589    +  CDS            SET1 (fragment): solubility-enhancement tag derived from T7 phage gene 10B
   3597..3644    +  terminator     T7 terminator: transcription terminator for bacteriophage T7 RNA polymerase
   3681..4109    +  rep_origin     f1 ori (sequence partly withheld): f1 bacteriophage origin of replication; arrow indicates direction of (+) strand synthesis
   4162..4219    +  promoter       AmpR promoter (fragment): bla
   4228..5043    -  CDS            KanR: aminoglycoside phosphotransferase; aph(3')-Ia; confers resistance to kanamycin in bacteria or G418 (Geneticin®) in eukaryotes
   5165..5753    +  rep_origin     ori: high-copy-number ColE1/pMB1/pBR322/pUC origin of replication
   5939..6078    -  misc_feature   bom: basis of mobility region from pBR322
   6180..6371    -  CDS            rop: Rop protein, which maintains plasmids at low copy number; rop
   6388..6768    +  CDS            YPB1_ECOLX: Protein predicted: Swiss-Prot protein existence level 4. From Escherichia coli.
   6830..6894    -  CDS            TcR (fragment): tetracycline efflux protein; tet; confers resistance to tetracycline
   6909..6930    -  protein_bind   CAP binding site: CAP binding activates transcription in the presence of cAMP. E. coli catabolite activator protein
   6943..8025    -  CDS            lacI: lac repressor; lacI; The lac repressor binds to the lac operator to inhibit transcription in E. coli. This inhibition can be relieved by adding lactose or isopropyl-β-D-thiogalactopyranoside (IPTG).
   8026..8103    -  promoter       lacI promoter: lacI
   8111..8390    -  CDS            TcR (fragment): tetracycline efflux protein; tet; confers resistance to tetracycline
>Addgene plasmid #174813 | pET41sIII_GST-ALC1-K77R | addgene full sequence | sequence record 343401 | Addgene NGS Result
TAATACGACTCACTATAGGGGAATTGTGAGCGGATAACAATTCCCCTCTAGAAATAATTTTGTTTAACTT
TAAGAAGGAGATATACATATGTCCCCTATACTAGGTTATTGGAAAATTAAGGGCCTTGTGCAACCCACTC
GACTTCTTTTGGAATATCTTGAAGAAAAATATGAAGAGCATTTGTATGAGCGCGATGAAGGTGATAAATG
GCGAAACAAAAAGTTTGAATTGGGTTTGGAGTTTCCCAATCTTCCTTATTATATTGATGGTGATGTTAAA
TTAACACAGTCTATGGCCATCATACGTTATATAGCTGACAAGCACAACATGTTGGGTGGTTGTCCAAAAG
AGCGTGCAGAGATTTCAATGCTTGAAGGAGCGGTTTTGGATATTAGATACGGTGTTTCGAGAATTGCATA
TAGTAAAGACTTTGAAACTCTCAAAGTTGATTTTCTTAGCAAGCTACCTGAAATGCTGAAAATGTTCGAA
GATCGTTTATGTCATAAAACATATTTAAATGGTGATCATGTAACCCATCCTGACTTCATGTTGTATGACG
CTCTTGATGTTGTTTTATACATGGACCCAATGTGCCTGGATGCGTTCCCAAAATTAGTTTGTTTTAAAAA
ACGTATTGAAGCTATCCCACAAATTGATAAGTACTTGAAATCCAGCAAGTATATAGCATGGCCTTTGCAG
GGCTGGCAAGCCACGTTTGGTGGTGGCGACCATCCTCCAAAATCGGATGGTTCAACTAGTCTGGAAGTTC
TGTTCCAGGGGCCCCTCGAGATGGAGCGCGCGGGCGCTACTAGCCGCGGGGGCCAGGCGCCTGGCTTCTT
ACTGCGGCTTCATACTGAGGGCCCAGCCGAGGCGGCGCGGGTGCAGGAGCAGGACTTACGGCAGTGGGGG
CTGACAGGGATTCACCTACGCTCTTACCAGCTGGAGGGAGTAAACTGGCTCGCCCAGCGCTTCCATTGTC
AGAATGGCTGTATCCTGGGAGATGAGATGGGCCTGGGGAGGACCTGCCAGACTATTGCTCTCTTCATTTA
TTTGGCAGGAAGATTAAATGATGAAGGGCCATTTCTGATTCTTTGTCCCTTGTCTGTTTTGAGCAACTGG
AAAGAAGAAATGCAGAGATTTGCTCCAGGTCTTTCCTGTGTAACATATGCAGGCGACAAGGAGGAAAGAG
CCTGCCTTCAGCAAGACCTGAAACAGGAGTCACGTTTTCATGTGCTACTGACTACCTATGAGATTTGCTT
GAAAGATGCATCATTTCTAAAATCATTCCCTTGGAGTGTTCTTGTTGTGGATGAAGCTCACAGGTTGAAA
AACCAAAGCTCCCTGCTGCATAAGACCTTGTCAGAGTTCTCAGTAGTCTTCAGTCTCCTGTTGACCGGAA
CTCCCATCCAGAACAGCCTCCAAGAGCTCTACTCCCTCCTCAGTTTTGTGGAGCCTGATCTCTTTTCCAA
GGAAGAGGTGGGAGATTTTATTCAACGCTACCAGGATATTGAGAAAGAATCTGAGTCAGCAAGTGAACTG
CACAAACTCTTGCAGCCATTTCTGCTGAGGCGAGTGAAAGCTGAGGTAGCTACAGAGCTTCCCAAGAAGA
CAGAAGTAGTGATATACCATGGCATGTCAGCATTGCAGAAGAAATACTACAAGGCCATTTTGATGAAAGA
CCTAGATGCATTTGAAAATGAGACGGCAAAGAAAGTTAAACTACAGAACATTTTGTCCCAGCTTCGAAAG
TGTGTGGATCACCCATATTTGTTTGATGGTGTGGAGCCGGAGCCTTTTGAAGTTGGAGACCACCTGACTG
AGGCTAGTGGGAAGCTTCACCTGCTGGATAAGCTACTAGCATTCCTGTATTCTGGGGGCCATCGGGTTTT
ACTTTTCTCCCAAATGACCCAGATGTTGGATATTCTCCAAGACTATATGGATTACAGAGGCTACAGCTAT
GAGCGTGTGGATGGTTCTGTGAGAGGAGAAGAGAGACACTTGGCCATTAAGAACTTTGGACAGCAGCCCA
TTTTCGTTTTTCTCCTGAGTACTAGGGCAGGTGGAGTTGGCATGAACTTAACAGCAGCAGATACTGTGAT
TTTTGTTGACAGTGACTTTAATCCTCAGAATGACTTGCAAGCAGCTGCCAGGGCTCATCGCATTGGCCAA
AACAAGTCTGTTAAAGTTATTCGGCTGATTGGTCGAGACACTGTGGAAGAAATAGTCTATAGGAAAGCAG
CCTCCAAACTGCAGCTCACCAACATGATCATAGAAGGAGGCCATTTTACTCTGGGAGCCCAAAAACCCGC
TGCCGATGCTGACCTCCAGTTGAGTGAGATACTCAAATTTGGTTTGGATAAACTGCTGGCCTCTGAGGGG
AGCACCATGGATGAAATAGACCTGGAGTCCATCCTGGGAGAAACAAAAGATGGCCAGTGGGTCTCTGATG
CCTTGCCTGCAGCAGAAGGAGGGAGCAGAGATCAAGAGGAAGGAAAAAATCATATGTACTTATTTGAAGG
TAAAGATTATTCTAAAGAGCCCAGTAAGGAAGACAGAAAATCATTTGAACAACTGGTAAACCTTCAGAAA
ACCCTTTTGGAGAAAGCTAGTCAAGAGGGCCGATCACTCCGAAATAAAGGCAGTGTTCTCATCCCAGGCC
TTGTGGAGGGATCTACCAAAAGGAAGCGGGTTCTGAGTCCAGAAGAGCTGGAGGACAGACAGAAGAAAAG
ACAAGAAGCAGCTGCCAAGAGAAGGAGACTCATAGAGGAGAAGAAGAGGCAAAAGGAAGAGGCTGAACAT
AAGAAAAAGATGGCCTGGTGGGAATCCAACAATTACCAGTCCTTCTGCCTGCCCTCTGAGGAGAGCGAGC
CAGAGGACCTTGAGAATGGGGAAGAGAGCTCTGCTGAGCTGGATTACCAAGACCCAGATGCTACTTCCCT
CAAGTACGTTAGTGGTGATGTCACCCACCCTCAGGCTGGGGCCGAGGATGCTCTCATTGTGCACTGCGTA
GATGACTGTGGCCACTGGGGCAGAGGTGGTTTATTTACAGCTCTGGAAAAGCGATCCGCTGAGCCAAGAA
AAATATATGAGCTGGCTGGGAAAATGAAAGACCTGAGTTTGGGAGGTGTCCTTTTATTTCCTGTTGATGA
TAAAGAATCAAGAAACAAAGGGCAAGATTTGTTGGCCTTGATTGTGGCTCAGCATCGTGATCGTTCCAAT
GTCCTGTCTGGCATTAAGATGGCAGCCCTAGAAGAGGGCCTGAAGAAGATATTTTTAGCAGCAAAAAAGA
AGAAAGCAAGTGTTCATCTTCCACGTATTGGACATGCCACGAAAGGTTTTAACTGGTATGGTACTGAGCG
ACTTATTCGGAAACATCTGGCTGCAAGAGGCATCCCAACTTACATATATTATTTTCCTAGAAGCAAGTCT
GCTGTCCTTCATTCACAGTCTTCATCTTCCTCCTCAAGACAGCTGGTGCCTTAAGGATCCGTCGAGCACC
ACCACCACCACCACCACCACTAATTGATTAATACCTAGGCTGCTAAACAAAGCCCGAAAGGAAGCTGAGT
TGGCTGCTGCCACCGCTGAGCAATAACTAGCATAACCCCTTGGGGCCTCTAAACGGGTCTTGAGGGGTTT
TTTGCTGAAAGGAGGAACTATATCCGGATTGGCGAATGGG
[124 nt withheld, positions 3681-3804]
C
[91 nt withheld, positions 3806-3896]
A
[49 nt withheld, positions 3898-3946]
CCTTTGACGTTGGAGTCCACGTTCTTT
[37 nt withheld, positions 3974-4010]
ACCCTATCTCGGTCTATTCTTTTGATTTATAAGGGATTTTGCCGATTTCGGCCTATTGGTTAAAAAATGA
GCTGATTTAACAAAAATTTAACGCGAATTTTAACAAAATATTAACGCTTACAATTTAGGTGGCACTTTTC
GGGGAAATGTGCGCGGAACCCCTATTTGTTTATTTTTCTAAATACATTCAAATATGTATCCGCTCATGAA
TTAATTCTTAGAAAAACTCATCGAGCATCAAATGAAACTGCAATTTATTCATATCAGGATTATCAATACC
ATATTTTTGAAAAAGCCGTTTCTGTAATGAAGGAGAAAACTCACCGAGGCAGTTCCATAGGATGGCAAGA
TCCTGGTATCGGTCTGCGATTCCGACTCGTCCAACATCAATACAACCTATTAATTTCCCCTCGTCAAAAA
TAAGGTTATCAAGTGAGAAATCACCATGAGTGACGACTGAATCCGGTGAGAATGGCAAAAGTTTATGCAT
TTCTTTCCAGACTTGTTCAACAGGCCAGCCATTACGCTCGTCATCAAAATCACTCGCATCAACCAAACCG
TTATTCATTCGTGATTGCGCCTGAGCGAGACGAAATACGCGATCGCTGTTAAAAGGACAATTACAAACAG
GAATCGAATGCAACCGGCGCAGGAACACTGCCAGCGCATCAACAATATTTTCACCTGAATCAGGATATTC
TTCTAATACCTGGAATGCTGTTTTCCCGGGGATCGCAGTGGTGAGTAACCATGCATCATCAGGAGTACGG
ATAAAATGCTTGATGGTCGGAAGAGGCATAAATTCCGTCAGCCAGTTTAGTCTGACCATCTCATCTGTAA
CATCATTGGCAACGCTACCTTTGCCATGTTTCAGAAACAACTCTGGCGCATCGGGCTTCCCATACAATCG
ATAGATTGTCGCACCTGATTGCCCGACATTATCGCGAGCCCATTTATACCCATATAAATCAGCATCCATG
TTGGAATTTAATCGCGGCCTAGAGCAAGACGTTTCCCGTTGAATATGGCTCATAACACCCCTTGTATTAC
TGTTTATGTAAGCAGACAGTTTTATTGTTCATGACCAAAATCCCTTAACGTGAGTTTTCGTTCCACTGAG
CGTCAGACCCCGTAGAAAAGATCAAAGGATCTTCTTGAGATCCTTTTTTTCTGCGCGTAATCTGCTGCTT
GCAAACAAAAAAACCACCGCTACCAGCGGTGGTTTGTTTGCCGGATCAAGAGCTACCAACTCTTTTTCCG
AAGGTAACTGGCTTCAGCAGAGCGCAGATACCAAATACTGTCCTTCTAGTGTAGCCGTAGTTAGGCCACC
ACTTCAAGAACTCTGTAGCACCGCCTACATACCTCGCTCTGCTAATCCTGTTACCAGTGGCTGCTGCCAG
TGGCGATAAGTCGTGTCTTACCGGGTTGGACTCAAGACGATAGTTACCGGATAAGGCGCAGCGGTCGGGC
TGAACGGGGGGTTCGTGCACACAGCCCAGCTTGGAGCGAACGACCTACACCGAACTGAGATACCTACAGC
GTGAGCTATGAGAAAGCGCCACGCTTCCCGAAGGGAGAAAGGCGGACAGGTATCCGGTAAGCGGCAGGGT
CGGAACAGGAGAGCGCACGAGGGAGCTTCCAGGGGGAAACGCCTGGTATCTTTATAGTCCTGTCGGGTTT
CGCCACCTCTGACTTGAGCGTCGATTTTTGTGATGCTCGTCAGGGGGGCGGAGCCTATGGAAAAACGCCA
GCAACGCGGCCTTTTTACGGTTCCTGGCCTTTTGCTGGCCTTTTGCTCACATGTTCTTTCCTGCGTTATC
CCCTGATTCTGTGGATAACCGTATTACCGCCTTTGAGTGAGCTGATACCGCTCGCCGCAGCCGAACGACC
GAGCGCAGCGAGTCAGTGAGCGAGGAAGCGGAAGAGCGCCTGATGCGGTATTTTCTCCTTACGCATCTGT
GCGGTATTTCACACCGCAATGGTGCACTCTCAGTACAATCTGCTCTGATGCCGCATAGTTAAGCCAGTAT
ACACTCCGCTATCGCTACGTGACTGGGTCATGGCTGCGCCCCGACACCCGCCAACACCCGCTGACGCGCC
CTGACGGGCTTGTCTGCTCCCGGCATCCGCTTACAGACAAGCTGTGACCGTCTCCGGGAGCTGCATGTGT
CAGAGGTTTTCACCGTCATCACCGAAACGCGCGAGGCAGCTGCGGTAAAGCTCATCAGCGTGGTCGTGAA
GCGATTCACAGATGTCTGCCTGTTCATCCGCGTCCAGCTCGTTGAGTTTCTCCAGAAGCGTTAATGTCTG
GCTTCTGATAAAGCGGGCCATGTTAAGGGCGGTTTTTTCCTGTTTGGTCACTGATGCCTCCGTGTAAGGG
GGATTTCTGTTCATGGGGGTAATGATACCGATGAAACGAGAGAGGATGCTCACGATACGGGTTACTGATG
ATGAACATGCCCGGTTACTGGAACGTTGTGAGGGTAAACAACTGGCGGTATGGATGCGGCGGGACCAGAG
AAAAATCACTCAGGGTCAATGCCAGCGCTTCGTTAATACAGATGTAGGTGTTCCACAGGGTAGCCAGCAG
CATCCTGCGATGCAGATCCGGAACATAATGGTGCAGGGCGCTGACTTCCGCGTTTCCAGACTTTACGAAA
CACGGAAACCGAAGACCATTCATGTTGTTGCTCAGGTCGCAGACGTTTTGCAGCAGCAGTCGCTTCACGT
TCGCTCGCGTATCGGTGATTCATTCTGCTAACCAGTAAGGCAACCCCGCCAGCCTAGCCGGGTCCTCAAC
GACAGGAGCACGATCATGCTAGTCATGCCCCGCGCCCACCGGAAGGAGCTGACTGGGTTGAAGGCTCTCA
AGGGCATCGGTCGAGATCCCGGTGCCTAATGAGTGAGCTAACTTACATTAATTGCGTTGCGCTCACTGCC
CGCTTTCCAGTCGGGAAACCTGTCGTGCCAGCTGCATTAATGAATCGGCCAACGCGCGGGGAGAGGCGGT
TTGCGTATTGGGCGCCAGGGTGGTTTTTCTTTTCACCAGTGAGACGGGCAACAGCTGATTGCCCTTCACC
GCCTGGCCCTGAGAGAGTTGCAGCAAGCGGTCCACGCTGGTTTGCCCCAGCAGGCGAAAATCCTGTTTGA
TGGTGGTTAACGGCGGGATATAACATGAGCTGTCTTCGGTATCGTCGTATCCCACTACCGAGATGTCCGC
ACCAACGCGCAGCCCGGACTCGGTAATGGCGCGCATTGCGCCCAGCGCCATCTGATCGTTGGCAACCAGC
ATCGCAGTGGGAACGATGCCCTCATTCAGCATTTGCATGGTTTGTTGAAAACCGGACATGGCACTCCAGT
CGCCTTCCCGTTCCGCTATCGGCTGAATTTGATTGCGAGTGAGATATTTATGCCAGCCAGCCAGACGCAG
ACGCGCCGAGACAGAACTTAATGGGCCCGCTAACAGCGCGATTTGCTGGTGACCCAATGCGACCAGATGC
TCCACGCCCAGTCGCGTACCGTCTTCATGGGAGAAAATAATACTGTTGATGGGTGTCTGGTCAGAGACAT
CAAGAAATAACGCCGGAACATTAGTGCAGGCAGCTTCCACAGCAATGGCATCCTGGTCATCCAGCGGATA
GTTAATGATCAGCCCACTGACGCGTTGCGCGAGAAGATTGTGCACCGCCGCTTTACAGGCTTCGACGCCG
CTTCGTTCTACCATCGACACCACCACGCTGGCACCCAGTTGATCGGCGCGAGATTTAATCGCCGCGACAA
TTTGCGACGGCGCGTGCAGGGCCAGACTGGAGGTGGCAACGCCAATCAGCAACGACTGTTTGCCCGCCAG
TTGTTGTGCCACGCGGTTGGGAATGTAATTCAGCTCCGCCATCGCCGCTTCCACTTTTTCCCGCGTTTTC
GCAGAAACGTGGCTGGCCTGGTTCACCACGCGGGAAACGGTCTGATAAGAGACACCGGCATACTCTGCGA
CATCGTATAACGTTACTGGTTTCACATTCACCACCCTGAATTGACTCTCTTCCGGGCGCTATCATGCCAT
ACCGCGAAAGGTTTTGCGCCATTCGATGGTGTCCGGGATCTCGACGCTCTCCCTTATGCGACTCCTGCAT
TAGGAAGCAGCCCAGTAGTAGGTTGAGGCCGTTGAGCACCGCCGCCGCAAGGAATGGTGCATGCAAGGAG
ATGGCGCCCAACAGTCCCCCGGCCACGGGGCCTGCCACCATACCCACGCCGAAACAAGCGCTCATGAGCC
CGAAGTGGCGAGCCCGATCTTCCCCATCGGTGATGTCGGCGATATAGGCGCCAGCAACCGCACCTGTGGC
GCCGGTGATGCCGGCCACGATGCGTCCGGCGTAGAGGATCGAGATCGATCTCGATCCCGCGAAAT
